>Addgene plasmid #64910 | pHL 2067 | addgene partial sequence | sequence record 112495 | AmpSeq-F 5'-ctcatgagcggatacatatttgaa-3'
GGGTTCCGCGCACATTTCCCCGAAAAGTGCCACCTGACGTCTAAGAAACCATTATTATCATGACATTAAC
CTATAAAAATAGGCGTATCACGAGGCCCTTTCGTCTTCACCTCGAGTCCCTATCAGTGATAGAGATTGAC
ATCCCTATCAGTGATAGAGATACTGGTACCTAATAGAAATAATTTTGTTTAACTTTATAAGGAGGAAAAA
AAATGGTGAGCAAGGGCGAGGAGCTGTTCACCGGGGTGGTGCCCATCCTGGTCGAGCTGGACGGCGACGT
AAACGGCCACAGGTTCAGCGTGTCCGGCGAGGGCGAGGGCGATGCCACCTACGGCAAGCTGACCCTGAAG
TTCATCTGCACCACCGGCAAGCTGCCCGTGCCCTGGCCCACCCTCGTGACCACCCTGACCTGGGGCGTGC
AGTGCTTCAGCCGCTACCCCGACCACATGAAGCAGCACGACTTCTTCAAGTCCGCCATGCCCGAAGGCTA
CGTCCAGGAGCGTACCATCTTCTTCAAGGACGACGGCAACTACAAGACCCGCGCCGAGGTGAAGTTCGAG
GGCGACACCCTGGTGAACCGCATCGAGCTGAAGGGCATCGACTTCAAGGAGGACGGCAACATCCTGGGGC
ACAAGCTGGAGTACAACTACATCAGCCACAACGTCTATATCACCGCCGACAAGCAGAAGAACGGCATCAA
GGCCCACTTCAAGATCCGCCACAACATCGAGGACGGCAGCGTGCAGCTCGCCGACCACTACCAGCAGAAC
ACCCCCATCGGCGACGGCCCCGTGCTGCTGCCCGACAACCACTACCTGAGCACCCAGTCCAAGCTGAGCA
AAGACCCCAACGAGAAGCGCGATCACATGGTCCTGCTGGAGTTCGTGACCGCCGCCGGGATCACTCACGG
CATGGA
