>Addgene plasmid #64910 | pHL 2067 | addgene partial sequence | sequence record 114039 | EGFP-C 5'-CATGGTCCTGCTGGAGTTCGTG-3'
AGTAAGGATCCTATGAAGCTTCATGGTACGCGTGCTAGAGGCATCAAATAAAACGAAAGGCTCAGTCGAA
AGACTGGGCCTTTCGTTTTATCTGTTGTTTGTCGGTGAACGCTCTCCTGAGTAGGACAAATCCGCCGCCC
TAGAGAATTCGATCCATAAATGTGAGCGGATAACATTGACATTGTGAGCGGATAACAAGATACTCCCGGG
TAAGGAGGAAAAAAAATGGAAAGCACAGCCTTACAGCAGGCCTTTGACACCTGTCAGAATAACAAAGCAG
CATGGCTGCAACGCAAAAATGAGCTGGCAGCGGCCGAACAGGAATATCTGCGGCTTCTGTCAGGAGAAGG
CAGAAACGTCAGTCGCCTGGACGAATTACGCAATATTATCGAAGTCAGAAAATGGCAGGTGAATCAGGCC
GCCGGTCGTTATATTCGTTCGCATGAAGCCGTTCAGCACATCAGCATCCGCGACCGGCTGAATGATTTTA
TGCAGCAGCACGGCACAGCACTGGCGGCCGCACTGGCACCGGAGCTGATGGGCTACAGTGAGCTGACGGC
CATTGCCCGAAACTGTGCCATACAGCGTGCCACAGATGCCCTGCGTGAAGCCCTTCTGTCCTGGCTTGCG
AAGGGTGAAAAAATTAATTATTCCGCACAGGATAGCGACATTTTAACGACCATCGGATTCAGGCCTGACG
TGGCTTCGGTGGATGACAGCCGTGAAAAATTCACCCCTGCGCAGAACATGATTTTTTCGCGTAAAAGTGC
GCAACTGGCATCACGTCAGTCAGTGTAAGGGCCCATGGTACGCGTGCTAGAGGCATCAAATAAAACGAAA
GGCTCAGTCGAAAGACTGGGCCTTTCGTTTTATCT
