[The description below was written by a language model from this plasmid's Addgene catalogue record.]
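Description:
pHL 2067 is a high-copy bacterial expression and synthetic-biology plasmid for E. coli, built on a pZ-system backbone of about 3.5 kb. It replicates from a ColE1 origin and is selected with ampicillin through an AmpR marker. The repository lists it as an empty backbone, although it already carries two independent, inducible expression cassettes. No feature table accompanies the record, so the exact positions and orientations of the parts are not stated.

The first cassette uses the PLtetO-1 promoter, a phage lambda PL derivative carrying tet operators that is repressed by TetR and induced with tetracycline analogues. It drives an added 5′ untranslated region, followed by the st7 ribosome binding site, a cyan fluorescent protein (cfp) reporter and a T1 transcriptional terminator. The second cassette uses PLlacO-1, the LacI-repressed, IPTG-inducible counterpart. It drives psu through the same st7 ribosome binding site and ends in another T1 terminator. Psu, a phage P4 protein, is known as an inhibitor of the bacterial Rho termination factor.

With this arrangement, CFP fluorescence reports transcription through the extra 5′UTR, while separately induced Psu can suppress Rho activity. The associated work concerns quantitative characterization of gene regulation by Rho-dependent transcription termination. The plasmid therefore probably serves as a reference or recipient construct for testing leader sequences and separating Rho-dependent effects from other influences on reporter output, though the record does not spell out that role.
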