Addgene plasmid #64910: pHL 2067
Purpose: (Empty Backbone) AmpR + ColE1 + PLtetO-1:: extra 5’UTR::RBS(st7):cfp::T1 terminator + PLlacO-1::RBS(st7):psu::T1 terminator
Depositing lab: Han Lim. Depositing organization: University of California, Berkeley. Publication: Quantitative characterization of gene regulation by Rho dependent transcription termination. Hussein R, Lee TY, Lim HN. Biochim Biophys Acta. 2015 May 14;1849(8):940-954. doi: 10.1016/j.bbagrm.2015.05.003. PubMed 25982507.
Backbone
  Vector backbone: ColE (from pZ system) + AmpR
  Backbone size (bp): 3500
  Vector type: Bacterial Expression, Synthetic Biology ; E. coli
Growth in bacteria
  Bacterial resistance: Ampicillin, 100 μg/mL
  Growth temperature: 37°C
  Growth strain: XL1 Blue
  Copy number: High Copy
Gene/Insert
  Sequencing primers: 5′ CTCATGA GCGGATACAT ATTTGAA
Resource information
  A portion of this plasmid was derived from a plasmid made by: cfp is from Tsein Lab, psu is from pNL150 which was generously provided by Dr Richard Calendar (UC Berkeley), extra 5' UTR is PCR synthesized as described by A. Levin-Karp, U. Barenholz, T. Bareia, M. Dayagi, L. Zelcbuch, N. Antonovsky, E. Noor, R. Milo, Quantifying Translational Coupling in E. coli Synthetic Operons Using RBS Modulation and Fluorescent Reporters, ACS Synth Biol, 2 (2013)
Terms and licenses: Academic/Nonprofit Terms; Industry Terms: Not Available to Industry
How to cite: pHL 2067 was a gift from Han Lim (Addgene plasmid # 64910 ; http://n2t.net/addgene:64910 ; RRID:Addgene_64910)
